Addgene plasmid #61439: pBW414hrpL-cIgfp
Purpose: pSB4A3 harbouring hrpL-rbs34-cI-lva-ter-Plam-rbs30-gfp-ter
Depositing lab: Martin Buck & Baojun Wang. Depositing organization: Imperial College London. Publication: Engineering modular and orthogonal genetic logic gates for robust digital-like synthetic biology. Wang B, Kitney RI, Joly N, Buck M. Nat Commun. 2011 Oct 18;2:508. doi: 10.1038/ncomms1516. PubMed 22009040.
Backbone
  Vector backbone: pSB4A3
  Backbone manufacturer: BioBrick registry
  Backbone size w/o insert (bp): 3547
  Total vector size (bp): 5428
  Vector type: Bacterial Expression
Growth in bacteria
  Bacterial resistance: Ampicillin, 100 μg/mL
  Growth temperature: 37°C
  Growth strain: DH5alpha
  Copy number: Low Copy
Gene/Insert
  Gene/Insert name: HrpL-rbs34-CI-LVA-t-plam-30gfp-t
  Species: Synthetic
  Insert size (bp): 2089
  Promoter: HrpL
  Tag / fusion protein: LVA (C terminal on insert)
  Cloning method: Restriction Enzyme; 5′ cloning site EcoRI (not destroyed); 3′ cloning site PstI (not destroyed)
  Sequencing primers: 5′ TGCCACCTGACGTCTAAGAA; 3′ ATTACCGCCTTTGAGTGAGC
Resource information
  A portion of this plasmid was derived from a plasmid made by: This plasmid was created by Dr Baojun Wang
Terms and licenses: Academic/Nonprofit Terms; Industry Terms: Not Available to Industry
How to cite: pBW414hrpL-cIgfp was a gift from Martin Buck & Baojun Wang (Addgene plasmid # 61439 ; http://n2t.net/addgene:61439 ; RRID:Addgene_61439)
