[The description below was written by a language model from this plasmid's Addgene catalogue record and pLannotate feature annotations shown in this document.]
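Description:
pBW414hrpL-cIgfp is a low-copy bacterial expression plasmid built on the BioBrick backbone pSB4A3. It carries a synthetic genetic inverter (NOT gate) module of about 2.1 kb, placed between the BioBrick prefix and suffix using EcoRI and PstI sites that remain intact. The backbone replicates through the pSC101 origin together with its required Rep101 (RepA) protein, which accounts for the low copy number. Selection is by ampicillin resistance from a β-lactamase gene under its own promoter. Backbone terminators (his operon, lambda t0 and a further putative terminator) flank the cloning region and insulate it from read-through transcription.

The insert contains two transcription units in series. In the first, the hrpL promoter drives the phage lambda cI repressor through the rbs34 ribosome binding site. The repressor is fused at its C terminus to the LVA variant of the ssrA degradation tag, which targets the protein to ClpXP/ClpAP proteolysis so that repressor levels follow promoter activity closely. This unit ends in a double rrnB T1/T7Te terminator. In the second unit, a cI-repressible lambda promoter (Plam) drives gfp through rbs30, followed by the same terminator pair. Activating the hrpL promoter therefore produces cI, which shuts off GFP, so fluorescence is the inverse of the input signal. The hrpL promoter, Plam and the ribosome binding sites are not annotated in the feature table. The automated annotation also labels the reporter ORF as a different fluorescent protein, whereas the depositor record identifies it as gfp. The plasmid was made as a component of modular, orthogonal genetic logic gates for digital-like synthetic biology circuits in bacteria.
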