Features (pLannotate 1.2.2; 16 found; start..end, strand, type, name):
      2..59      +  terminator     his operon terminator: This putative transcriptin terminator from the E. coli his operon has a 2-bp deletion introduced during synthesis. Its efficiency has not been determined.
    362..1312    -  CDS            Rep101: RepA protein needed for replication with the pSC101 origin; rep101
   1360..1582    -  rep_origin     pSC101 ori: low-copy replication origin that requires the Rep101 protein
   2074..2168    -  terminator     lambda t0 terminator: transcription terminator from phage lambda
   2198..3058    -  CDS            AmpR: β-lactamase; bla; confers resistance to ampicillin, carbenicillin, and related antibiotics
   3059..3163    -  promoter       AmpR promoter: bla
   3250..3293    -  terminator     bacterial terminator: putative bacterial transcription terminator
   3296..3317    +  misc_feature   BioBrick prefix: BioBrick prefix for parts that do not start with "ATG"
   3552..4262    +  CDS            cI (sequence partly withheld): RPC1_LAMBD - Experimental evidence at protein level: Swiss-Prot protein existence level 1. Acts as a transcriptional repressor that allows virus to establish and maintain latency. Prevents both the viral DNA replication and the exit programs. Clamps the two operator OL (operator left made of OL1, OL2 and OL3 sites) and OR (operator right made of OR1, OR2 and OR3 sites) together by binding to them and arranging the intervening DNA in a loop. This step allows repression of lytic pR and pL promoters by binding to OL1, OL2, OR1 and OR2 simultaneously. The binding of cI on OR2 additionally activate
   4263..4295    +  CDS            ssrA tag (LVA): C-terminal peptide that mediates degradation in bacteria through the ClpXP and ClpAP proteases (McGinness et al., 2006) mutant LVA variant that confers accelerated degradation under some conditions (Andersen et al., 1998)
   4343..4414    +  terminator     rrnB T1 terminator: transcription terminator T1 from the E. coli rrnB gene
   4430..4457    +  terminator     T7Te terminator: phage T7 early transcription terminator
   4550..5263    +  CDS            hfriFP: hfriFP is a fluorescent protein published in 2013, derived from Herbaspirillum frisingense.
   5286..5357    +  terminator     rrnB T1 terminator: transcription terminator T1 from the E. coli rrnB gene
   5373..5400    +  terminator     T7Te terminator: phage T7 early transcription terminator
   5407..1       +  misc_feature   BioBrick suffix (across the origin): universal suffix for all parts
>Addgene plasmid #61439 | pBW414hrpL-cIgfp | depositor full sequence | sequence record 121684 | pBW414hrpL-cIgfp sequence 5426 bps
GTCCGGCAAAAAAGGGCAAGGTGTCACCACCCTGCCCTTTTTCTTTAAAACCGAAAAGATTACTTCGCGT
TATGCAGGCTTCCTCGCTCACTGACTCGCTGCGCTCGGTCGTTCGGCTGCGGCGAGCGGTATCAGCTCAC
TCAAAGGCGGTAATCTCGAGGTTACATTGTCGATCTGTTCATGGTGAACAGCTTTAAATGCACCAAAAAC
TCGTAAAAGCTCTGATGTATCTATCTTTTTTACACCGTTTTCATCTGTGCATATGGACAGTTTTCCCTTT
GATATCTAACGGTGAACAGTTGTTCTACTTTTGTTTGTTAGTCTTGATGCTTCACTGATAGATACAAGAG
CCATAAGAACCTCAGATCCTTCCGTATTTAGCCAGTATGTTCTCTAGTGTGGTTCGTTGTTTTTGCGTGA
GCCATGAGAACGAACCATTGAGATCATGCTTACTTTGCATGTCACTCAAAAATTTTGCCTCAAAACTGGT
GAGCTGAATTTTTGCAGTTAAAGCATCGTGTAGTGTTTTTCTTAGTCCGTTACGTAGGTAGGAATCTGAT
GTAATGGTTGTTGGTATTTTGTCACCATTCATTTTTATCTGGTTGTTCTCAAGTTCGGTTACGAGATCCA
TTTGTCTATCTAGTTCAACTTGGAAAATCAACGTATCAGTCGGGCGGCCTCGCTTATCAACCACCAATTT
CATATTGCTGTAAGTGTTTAAATCTTTACTTATTGGTTTCAAAACCCATTGGTTAAGCCTTTTAAACTCA
TGGTAGTTATTTTCAAGCATTAACATGAACTTAAATTCATCAAGGCTAATCTCTATATTTGCCTTGTGAG
TTTTCTTTTGTGTTAGTTCTTTTAATAACCACTCATAAATCCTCATAGAGTATTTGTTTTCAAAAGACTT
AACATGTTCCAGATTATATTTTATGAATTTTTTTAACTGGAAAAGATAAGGCAATATCTCTTCACTAAAA
ACTAATTCTAATTTTTCGCTTGAGAACTTGGCATAGTTTGTCCACTGGAAAATCTCAAAGCCTTTAACCA
AAGGATTCCTGATTTCCACAGTTCTCGTCATCAGCTCTCTGGTTGCTTTAGCTAATACACCATAAGCATT
TTCCCTACTGATGTTCATCATCTGAGCGTATTGGTTATAAGTGAACGATACCGTCCGTTCTTTCCTTGTA
GGGTTTTCAATCGTGGGGTTGAGTAGTGCCACACAGCATAAAATTAGCTTGGTTTCATGCTCCGTTAAGT
CATAGCGACTAATCGCTAGTTCATTTGCTTTGAAAACAACTAATTCAGACATACATCTCAATTGGTCTAG
GTGATTTTAATCACTATACCAATTGAGATGGGCTAGTCAATGATAATTACATGTCCTTTTCCTTTGAGTT
GTGGGTATCTGTAAATTCTGCTAGACCTTTGCTGGAAAACTTGTAAATTCTGCTAGACCCTCTGTAAATT
CCGCTAGACCTTTGTGTGTTTTTTTTGTTTATATTCAAGTGGTTATAATTTATAGAATAAAGAAAGAATA
AAAAAAGATAAAAAGAATAGATCCCAGCCCTGTGTATAACTCACTACTTTAGTCAGTTCCGCAGTATTAC
AAAAGGATGTCGCAAACGCTGTTTGCTCCTCTACAAAACAGACCTTAAAACCCTAAAGGCTTAAGTAGCA
CCCTCGCAAGCTCGGGCAAATCGCTGAATATTCCTTTTGTCTCCGACCATCAGGCACCTGAGTCGCTGTC
TTTTTCGTGACATTCAGTTCGCTGCGCTCACGGCTCTGGCAGTGAATGGGGGTAAATGGCACTACAGGCG
CCTTTTATGGATTCATGCAAGGAAACTACCCATAATACAAGAAAAGCCCGTCACGGGCTTCTCAGGGCGT
TTTATGGCGGGTCTGCTATGTGGTGCTATCTGACTTTTTGCTGTTCAGCAGTTCCTGCCCTCTGATTTTC
CAGTCTGACCACTTCGGATTATCCCGTGACAGGTCATTCAGACTGGCTAATGCACCCAGTAAGGCAGCGG
TATCATCAACAGGCTTACCCGTCTTACTGTCCCTAGTGCTTGGATTCTCACCAATAAAAAACGCCCGGCG
GCAACCGAGCGTTCTGAACAAATCCAGATGGAGTTCTGAGGTCATTACTGGATCTATCAACAGGAGTCCA
AGCGAGCTCGTAAACTTGGTCTGACAGTTACCAATGCTTAATCAGTGAGGCACCTATCTCAGCGATCTGT
CTATTTCGTTCATCCATAGTTGCCTGACTCCCCGTCGTGTAGATAACTACGATACGGGAGGGCTTACCAT
CTGGCCCCAGTGCTGCAATGATACCGCGAGACCCACGCTCACCGGCTCCAGATTTATCAGCAATAAACCA
GCCAGCCGGAAGGGCCGAGCGCAGAAGTGGTCCTGCAACTTTATCCGCCTCCATCCAGTCTATTAATTGT
TGCCGGGAAGCTAGAGTAAGTAGTTCGCCAGTTAATAGTTTGCGCAACGTTGTTGCCATTGCTACAGGCA
TCGTGGTGTCACGCTCGTCGTTTGGTATGGCTTCATTCAGCTCCGGTTCCCAACGATCAAGGCGAGTTAC
ATGATCCCCCATGTTGTGCAAAAAAGCGGTTAGCTCCTTCGGTCCTCCGATCGTTGTCAGAAGTAAGTTG
GCCGCAGTGTTATCACTCATGGTTATGGCAGCACTGCATAATTCTCTTACTGTCATGCCATCCGTAAGAT
GCTTTTCTGTGACTGGTGAGTACTCAACCAAGTCATTCTGAGAATAGTGTATGCGGCGACCGAGTTGCTC
TTGCCCGGCGTCAATACGGGATAATACCGCGCCACATAGCAGAACTTTAAAAGTGCTCATCATTGGAAAA
CGTTCTTCGGGGCGAAAACTCTCAAGGATCTTACCGCTGTTGAGATCCAGTTCGATGTAACCCACTCGTG
CACCCAACTGATCTTCAGCATCTTTTACTTTCACCAGCGTTTCTGGGTGAGCAAAAACAGGAAGGCAAAA
TGCCGCAAAAAAGGGAATAAGGGCGACACGGAAATGTTGAATACTCATACTCTTCCTTTTTCAATATTAT
TGAAGCATTTATCAGGGTTATTGTCTCATGAGCGGATACATATTTGAATGTATTTAGAAAAATAAACAAA
TAGGGGTTCCGCGCACATTTCCCATGGTGCCACCTGACGTCTAAGAAACCATTATTATCATGACATTAAC
CTATAAAAATAGGCGTATCACGAGGCAGAATTTCAGATAAAAAAAATCCTTAGCTTTCGCTAAGGATGAT
TTCTGGAATTCGCGGCCGCTTCTAGAGGCCGGATTATGTCCGCTGAGTGGGTCACGGTCCCGGATCAGTT
CCCTTGCGAAGCTGACCGATGTTTTTGTGCCAAAAGCTGTTGTGGCAAAAAACGGTTTGCGCAAAGTTTT
GTATTACAAAGAATTTCACATTTTAAAATATCTTTATAAATCAATCAGTTATTTCTATTTTTAAGCTGGC
ATGGTTATCGCTATAGGGCTTGTACTACTAGAGAAAGAGGAGAAATACTAGATGAGCACAAAAAAGAAA
[261 nt withheld, positions 3570-3830]
ATGCAGCCGTCACTTAGAAGTGAGTATGAGTACCCTGTTTTTTCTCATGTTCAGGCAGGGATGTTCTCAC
CTGAGCTTAGAACCTTTACCAAAGGTGATGCGGAGAGATGGGTAAGCACAACCAAAAAAGCCAGTGATTC
TGCATTCTGGCTTGAGGTTGAAGGTAATTCCATGACCGCACCAACAGGCTCCAAGCCAAGCTTTCCTGAC
GGAATGTTAATTCTCGTTGACCCTGAGCAGGCTGTTGAGCCAGGTGATTTCTGCATAGCCAGACTTGGGG
GTGATGAGTTTACCTTCAAGAAACTGATCAGGGATAGCGGTCAGGTGTTTTTACAACCACTAAACCCACA
GTACCCAATGATCCCATGCAATGAGAGTTGTTCCGTTGTGGGGAAAGTTATCGCTAGTCAGTGGCCTGAA
GAGACGTTTGGCGCTGCAAACGACGAAAACTACGCTTTAGTAGCTTAATAACGCTGATAGTGCTAGTGTA
GATCGCTACTAGAGCCAGGCATCAAATAAAACGAAAGGCTCAGTCGAAAGACTGGGCCTTTCGTTTTATC
TGTTGTTTGTCGGTGAACGCTCTCTACTAGAGTCACACTGGCTCACCTTCGGGTGGGCCTTTCTGCGTTT
ATATACTAGAGTAACACCGTGCGTGTTGACTATTTTACCTCTGGCGGTGATAATGGTTGCTACTAGAGAT
TAAAGAGGAGAAATACTAGATGCGTAAAGGAGAAGAACTTTTCACTGGAGTTGTCCCAATTCTTGTTGAA
TTAGATGGTGATGTTAATGGGCACAAATTTTCTGTCAGTGGAGAGGGTGAAGGTGATGCAACATACGGAA
AACTTACCCTTAAATTTATTTGCACTACTGGAAAACTACCTGTTCCATGGCCAACACTTGTCACTACTTT
CGGTTATGGTGTTCAATGCTTTGCGAGATACCCAGATCATATGAAACAGCATGACTTTTTCAAGAGTGCC
ATGCCCGAAGGTTATGTACAGGAAAGAACTATATTTTTCAAAGATGACGGGAACTACAAGACACGTGCTG
AAGTCAAGTTTGAAGGTGATACCCTTGTTAATAGAATCGAGTTAAAAGGTATTGATTTTAAAGAAGATGG
AAACATTCTTGGACACAAATTGGAATACAACTATAACTCACACAATGTATACATCATGGCAGACAAACAA
AAGAATGGAATCAAAGTTAACTTCAAAATTAGACACAACATTGAAGATGGAAGCGTTCAACTAGCAGACC
ATTATCAACAAAATACTCCAATTGGCGATGGCCCTGTCCTTTTACCAGACAACCATTACCTGTCCACACA
ATCTGCCCTTTCGAAAGATCCCAACGAAAAGAGAGACCACATGGTCCTTCTTGAGTTTGTAACAGCTGCT
GGGATTACACATGGCATGGATGAACTATACAAATAATAATACTAGAGCCAGGCATCAAATAAAACGAAAG
GCTCAGTCGAAAGACTGGGCCTTTCGTTTTATCTGTTGTTTGTCGGTGAACGCTCTCTACTAGAGTCACA
CTGGCTCACCTTCGGGTGGGCCTTTCTGCGTTTATATACTAGTAGCGGCCGCTGCA
