>Addgene plasmid #61439 | pBW414hrpL-cIgfp | addgene partial sequence | sequence record 121682 | L4440 5'-AGCGAGTCAGTGAGCGAG-3'
AAAAGGGCAGGGTGGTGACACCTTGCCCTTTTTTGCCGGACTGCAGCGGCCGCTACTAGTATATAAACGC
AGAAAGGCCCACCCGAAGGTGAGCCAGTGTGACTCTAGTAGAGAGCGTTCACCGACAAACAACAGATAAA
ACGAAAGGCCCAGTCTTTCGACTGAGCCTTTCGTTTTATTTGATGCCTGGCTCTAGTATTATTATTTGTA
TAGTTCATCCATGCCATGTGTAATCCCAGCAGCTGTTACAAACTCAAGAAGGACCATGTGGTCTCTCTTT
TCGTTGGGATCTTTCGAAAGGGCAGATTGTGTGGACAGGTAATGGTTGTCTGGTAAAAGGACAGGGCCAT
CGCCAATTGGAGTATTTTGTTGATAATGGTCTGCTAGTTGAACGCTTCCATCTTCAATGTTGTGTCTAAT
TTTGAAGTTAACTTTGATTCCATTCTTTTGTTTGTCTGCCATGATGTATACATTGTGTGAGTTATAGTTG
TATTCCAATTTGTGTCCAAGAATGTTTCCATCTTCTTTAAAATCAATACCTTTTAACTCGATTCTATTAA
CAAGGGTATCACCTTCAAACTTGACTTCAGCACGTGTCTTGTAGTTCCCGTCATCTTTGAAAAATATAGT
TCTTTCCTGTACATAACCTTCGGGCATGGCACTCTTGAAAAAGTCATGCTGTTTCATATGATCTGGGTAT
CTCGCAAAGCATTGAACACCATAACCGAAAGTAGTGACAAGTGTTGGCCATGGAACAGGTAGTTTTCCAG
TAGTGCAAATAAATTTAAGGGTAAGTTTTCCGTATGTTGCATCACCTTCACCCTCTCCACTGACAGAAAA
TTTGTGCCCATTAACATCACCATCTAATTCAACAAGAATTGGGACAACTCC
