>Addgene plasmid #61439 | pBW414hrpL-cIgfp | addgene partial sequence | sequence record 121683 | pBRforEco 5'-AATAGGCGTATCACGAGGC-3'
AGGATGATTTCTGGAATTCGCGGCCGCTTCTAGAGGCCGGATTATGTCCGCTGAGTGGGTCACGGTCCCG
GATCAGTTCCCTTGCGAAGCTGACCGATGTTTTTGTGCCAAAAGCTGTTGTGGCAAAAAACGGTTTGCGC
AAAGTTTTGTATTACAAAGAATTTCACATTTTAAAATATCTTTATAAATCAATCAGTTATTTCTATTTTT
AAGCTGGCATGGTTATCGCTATAGGGCTTGTACTACTAGAGAAAGAGGAGAAATACTAGATGAGCACAAA
AAAGAAA
[261 nt withheld, positions 288-548]
ATGCAGCCGTCACTTAGAAGTGAGTATGAGTACCCTGTTTTTTCTCATGTTCAGGCAGGGATGTTCTCAC
CTGAGCTTAGAACCTTTACCAAAGGTGATGCGGAGAGATGGGTAAGCACAACCAAAAAAGCCAGTGATTC
TGCATTCTGGCTTGAGGTTGAAGGTAATTCCATGACCGCACCAACAGGCTCCAAGCCAAGCTTTCCTGAC
GGAATGTTAATTCTCGTTGACCCTGAGCAGGCTGTTGAGCCAGGTGATTTCTGCATAGCCAGACTTGGGG
GTGATGAGTTTACCTTCAAGAAACTGATCAGGGATAGCGGTCAGGTGTTTTTACAACCACTAAACCCACA
GTACCCAATGATCCCATGCAATGAGAGTTGTTCCGTTGTGGGGAA
